>Addgene plasmid #74392 | pcDNA3 Flag MFF iso2 S172A | addgene partial sequence | sequence record 142054 | CMV-F 5'-CGCAAATGGGCGGTAGGCGTG-3'
CTCTCTGGCTACTAGAGAACCCACTGCTTACTGGCTTATCGAAATTAATACGACTCACTATAGGGAGACC
CAAGCTGGCTAGTTAAGCTGAGCATCAACAAGTTTGTACAAAAAAGCAGGCTTCACCATGGATTACAAGG
ACGACGATGACAAGGGCGGATCTATGGCAGAAATTAGTCGAATTCAGTACGAAATGGAATATACTGAAGG
CATTAGTCAGCGAATGAGGGTCCCAGAAAAGTTAAAAGTAGCACCGCCAAACGCTGACCTGGAACAAGGA
TTCCAAGAAGGAGTTCCAAATGCTAGTGTGATAATGCAAGTTCCGGAGAGGATTGTTGTAGCAGGAAATA
ATGAAGATGTTTCATTTTCAAGACCAGCAGATCTTGACCTTATTCAGTCAACTCCCTTTAAACCCCTGGC
ACTGAAAACACCACCTCGTGTACTTACGCTGAGTGAAAGACCACTAGATTTTCTGGATTTAGAAAGACCT
CCTACAACCCCTCAAAATGAAGAAATCCGAGCAGTTGGCAGACTAAAAAGAGAGCGGTCTATGAGTGAAA
ATGCTGTTCGCCAAAATGGACAGCTGGTCAGAAATGATGCTCTTGTGACACCATCGCCACAACAGGCTCG
GGTCTGTCCTCCCCATATGTTACCTGAAGATGGAGCTAATCTTTCCTCTGCTCGTGGCATTTTGTCGCTT
ATCCAGTCTTCTACTCGTAGGGCATACCAGCAGATCTTGGATGTGCTGGATGAAAATCGCAGACCTGTGT
TGCGTGGTGGGTCTGCTGCCGCCACTTCTAATCCTCATCATGACAACGTCAGGTATGGCATTTCAAATAT
AGATACAACCATTGAAGGAACGTCAGATGACCTGACTGTTGTAGATG
