[The description below was written by a language model from this plasmid's Addgene catalogue record.]
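Description:
pcDNA3 Flag MFF iso2 S172A is a mammalian expression plasmid built on the pcDNA3 backbone and carrying human mitochondrial fission factor (MFF), isoform 2, with an N-terminal Flag epitope tag. The coding sequence bears a single serine-to-alanine substitution at position 172. The record notes that this numbering follows MFF isoform 1 rather than the isoform actually encoded, so the residue's position within the isoform 2 protein will differ. The plasmid is propagated in E. coli under ampicillin selection. Its copy number is listed as unknown, and no feature table is provided, so the promoter, polyadenylation signal, origins and any mammalian selection marker are not stated explicitly. Standard pcDNA3 vectors drive the insert from the CMV immediate-early promoter and carry a neomycin resistance cassette for G418 selection, but the presence of these elements here is inferred from the backbone name only.

Replacing serine with alanine removes the hydroxyl group needed for phosphorylation, making this a non-phosphorylatable version of MFF at that site. The associated publication concerns AMP-activated protein kinase mediating mitochondrial fission in response to energy stress, which suggests that the mutant serves to test whether phosphorylation at Ser172 is needed for MFF function in that pathway, probably alongside wild-type or other mutant forms of the protein. The Flag tag allows the exogenous protein to be detected by immunoblotting or immunofluorescence and recovered by immunoprecipitation after transfection into mammalian cells.
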