Addgene plasmid #74392: pcDNA3 Flag MFF iso2 S172A
Purpose: Flag tagged human S172A MFF isoform 2 mutant
Depositing lab: Reuben Shaw. Depositing organization: Salk Institute for Biological Studies. Publication: Metabolism. AMP-activated protein kinase mediates mitochondrial fission in response to energy stress. Toyama EQ, Herzig S, Courchet J, Lewis TL Jr, Loson OC, Hellberg K, Young NP, Chen H, Polleux F, Chan DC, Shaw RJ. Science. 2016 Jan 15;351(6270):275-81. doi: 10.1126/science.aab4138. PubMed 26816379.
Backbone
  Vector backbone: pcDNA3
  Vector type: Mammalian Expression
Growth in bacteria
  Bacterial resistance: Ampicillin, 100 μg/mL
  Growth temperature: 37°C
  Growth strain: DH5alpha
  Copy number: Unknown
Gene/Insert
  Gene/Insert name: Flag-MFF (alt name: Q9GZY8-2)
  Species: H. sapiens (human)
  Mutation: Ser 172 Ala (numbering based on MFF isoform 1)
  Entrez Gene: MFF (a.k.a. C2orf33, EMPF2, GL004)
  Tag / fusion protein: Flag (N terminal on insert)
Terms and licenses: Academic/Nonprofit Terms; Industry Terms: Not Available to Industry
How to cite: pcDNA3 Flag MFF iso2 S172A was a gift from Reuben Shaw (Addgene plasmid # 74392 ; http://n2t.net/addgene:74392 ; RRID:Addgene_74392)
